>Addgene plasmid #165452 | Sticky-171a-16X | addgene full sequence | sequence record 331142 | Addgene NGS Result
ACGTTGTAAAACGACGGCCAGTGAATTCGAGCTCGGTACCCGGGGATCCTGCAGCCTTTTTTTTTTCACA
ATCCCGGTGCCGAGGCCGCTCAATTGGTCGTAGACAGCTCTAGCACCGCTTAAACGCACGTACGGAATCA
GATCCTGCAGCCTTTTTTTTTTCACAATCCCGGTGCCGAGGCCGCTCAATTGGTCGTAGACAGCTCTAGC
ACCGCTTAAACGCACGTACGGATTCAGATCCTGCAGCCTTTTTTTTTTCACAATCCCGGTGCCGAGGCCG
CTCAATTGGTCGTAGACAGCTCTAGCACCGCTTAAACGCACGTACGGAATCAGATCCTGCAGCCTTTTTT
TTTTCACAATCCCGGTGCCGAGGCCGCTCAATTGGTCGTAGACAGCTCTAGCACCGCTTAAACGCACGTA
CGGATTCAGATCCTGCAGCCTTTTTTTTTTCACAATCCCGGTGCCGAGGCCGCTCAATTGGTCGTAGACA
GCTCTAGCACCGCTTAAACGCACGTACGGAATCAGATCCTGCAGCCTTTTTTTTTTCACAATCCCGGTGC
CGAGGCCGCTCAATTGGTCGTAGACAGCTCTAGCACCGCTTAAACGCACGTACGGATTCAGATCCTGCAG
CCTTTTTTTTTTCACAATCCCGGTGCCGAGGCCGCTCAATTGGTCGTAGACAGCTCTAGCACCGCTTAAA
CGCACGTACGGAATCAGATCCTGCAGCCTTTTTTTTTTCACAATCCCGGTGCCGAGGCCGCTCAATTGGT
CGTAGACAGCTCTAGCACCGCTTAAACGCACGTACGGATTCAGATCCTGCAGCCTTTTTTTTTTCACAAT
CCCGGTGCCGAGGCCGCTCAATTGGTCGTAGACAGCTCTAGCACCGCTTAAACGCACGTACGGAATCAGA
TCCTGCAGCCTTTTTTTTTTCACAATCCCGGTGCCGAGGCCGCTCAATTGGTCGTAGACAGCTCTAGCAC
CGCTTAAACGCACGTACGGATTCAGATCCTGCAGCCTTTTTTTTTTCACAATCCCGGTGCCGAGGCCGCT
CAATTGGTCGTAGACAGCTCTAGCACCGCTTAAACGCACGTACGGAATCAGATCCTGCAGCCTTTTTTTT
TTCACAATCCCGGTGCCGAGGCCGCTCAATTGGTCGTAGACAGCTCTAGCACCGCTTAAACGCACGTACG
GATTCAGATCCTGCAGCCTTTTTTTTTTCACAATCCCGGTGCCGAGGCCGCTCAATTGGTCGTAGACAGC
TCTAGCACCGCTTAAACGCACGTACGGAATCAGATCCTGCAGCCTTTTTTTTTTCACAATCCCGGTGCCG
AGGCCGCTCAATTGGTCGTAGACAGCTCTAGCACCGCTTAAACGCACGTACGGATTCAGATCCTGCAGCC
TTTTTTTTTTCACAATCCCGGTGCCGAGGCCGCTCAATTGGTCGTAGACAGCTCTAGCACCGCTTAAACG
CACGTACGGAATCAGATCCTGCAGCCTTTTTTTTTTCACAATCCCGGTGCCGAGGCCGCTCAATTGGTCG
TAGACAGCTCTAGCACCGCTTAAACGCACGTACGGATTCAGATCCTGCAGCCTTTTTTTTTTCACAATCC
CGGTGCCGAGGCCGCTCAATTGGTCGTAGACAGCTCTAGCACCGCTTAAACGCACGTACGGAATCAGATC
CTGCAGCCTTTTTTTTTTCACAATCCCGGTGCCGAGGCCGCTCAATTGGTCGTAGACAGCTCTAGCACCG
CTTAAACGCACGTACGGATTCAGATCCTGCAGCCTTTTTTTTTTCACAATCCCGGTGCCGAGGCCGCTCA
ATTGGTCGTAGACAGCTCTAGCACCGCTTAAACGCACGTACGGAATCAGATCCTGCAGCCTTTTTTTTTT
CACAATCCCGGTGCCGAGGCCGCTCAATTGGTCGTAGACAGCTCTAGCACCGCTTAAACGCACGTACGGA
TTCAGATCCTGCAGCCTTTTTTTTTTCACAATCCCGGTGCCGAGGCCGCTCAATTGGTCGTAGACAGCTC
TAGCACCGCTTAAACGCACGTACGGAATCAGATCCTGCAGCCTTTTTTTTTTCACAATCCCGGTGCCGAG
GCCGCTCAATTGGTCGTAGACAGCTCTAGCACCGCTTAAACGCACGTACGGATTCAGATCCTGCAGCCTT
TTTTTTTTCACAATCCCGGTGCCGAGGCCGCTCAATTGGTCGTAGACAGCTCTAGCACCGCTTAAACGCA
CGTACGGAATCAGATCCTGCAGCCTTTTTTTTTTCACAATCCCGGTGCCGAGGCCGCTCAATTGGTCGTA
GACAGCTCTAGCACCGCTTAAACGCACGTACGGATTCAGATCCTGCAGCCTTTTTTTTTTCACAATCCCG
GTGCCGAGGCCGCTCAATTGGTCGTAGACAGCTCTAGCACCGCTTAAACGCACGTACGGAATCAGATCCT
GCAGCCTTTTTTTTTTCACAATCCCGGTGCCGAGGCCGCTCAATTGGTCGTAGACAGCTCTAGCACCGCT
TAAACGCACGTACGGATTCAGATCCTGCAGCCTTTTTTTTTTCACAATCCCGGTGCCGAGGCCGCTCAAT
TGGTCGTAGACAGCTCTAGCACCGCTTAAACGCACGTACGGAATCAGATCCTGCAGCCTTTTTTTTTTCA
CAATCCCGGTGCCGAGGCCGCTCAATTGGTCGTAGACAGCTCTAGCACCGCTTAAACGCACGTACGGATT
CAGATCCTGCAGCCTTTTTTTTTTCACAATCCCGGTGCCGAGGCCGCTCAATTGGTCGTAGACAGCTCTA
GCACCGCTTAAACGCACGTACGGAATCAGATCCTGCAGCCTTTTTTTTTTCACAATCCCGGTGCCGAGGC
CGCTCAATTGGTCGTAGACAGCTCTAGCACCGCTTAAACGCACGTACGGATTCAGATCCTGCAGCCTTTT
TTTTTTCACAATCCCGGTGCCGAGGCCGCTCAATTGGTCGTAGACAGCTCTAGCACCGCTTAAACGCACG
TACGGAATCAGATCCTGCAGCCTTTTTTTTTTCACAATCCCGGTGCCGAGGCCGCTCAATTGGTCGTAGA
CAGCTCTAGCACCGCTTAAACGCACGTACGGATTCAGATCTGCAGAAGCTTGGCGTAATCATGGTCATAG
CTGTTTCCTGTGTGAAATTGTTATCCGCTCACAATTCCACACAACATACGAGCCGGAAGCATAAAGTGTA
AAGCCTGGGGTGCCTAATGAGTGAGCTAACTCACATTAATTGCGTTGCGCTCACTGCCCGCTTTCCAGTC
GGGAAACCTGTCGTGCCAGCTGCATTAATGAATCGGCCAACGCGCGGGGAGAGGCGGTTTGCGTATTGGG
CGCTCTTCCGCTTCCTCGCTCACTGACTCGCTGCGCTCGGTCGTTCGGCTGCGGCGAGCGGTATCAGCTC
ACTCAAAGGCGGTAATACGGTTATCCACAGAATCAGGGGATAACGCAGGAAAGAACATGTGAGCAAAAGG
CCAGCAAAAGGCCAGGAACCGTAAAAAGGCCGCGTTGCTGGCGTTTTTCCATAGGCTCCGCCCCCCTGAC
GAGCATCACAAAAATCGACGCTCAAGTCAGAGGTGGCGAAACCCGACAGGACTATAAAGATACCAGGCGT
TTCCCCCTGGAAGCTCCCTCGTGCGCTCTCCTGTTCCGACCCTGCCGCTTACCGGATACCTGTCCGCCTT
TCTCCCTTCGGGAAGCGTGGCGCTTTCTCATAGCTCACGCTGTAGGTATCTCAGTTCGGTGTAGGTCGTT
CGCTCCAAGCTGGGCTGTGTGCACGAACCCCCCGTTCAGCCCGACCGCTGCGCCTTATCCGGTAACTATC
GTCTTGAGTCCAACCCGGTAAGACACGACTTATCGCCACTGGCAGCAGCCACTGGTAACAGGATTAGCAG
AGCGAGGTATGTAGGCGGTGCTACAGAGTTCTTGAAGTGGTGGCCTAACTACGGCTACACTAGAAGAACA
GTATTTGGTATCTGCGCTCTGCTGAAGCCAGTTACCTTCGGAAAAAGAGTTGGTAGCTCTTGATCCGGCA
AACAAACCACCGCTGGTAGCGGTGGTTTTTTTGTTTGCAAGCAGCAGATTACGCGCAGAAAAAAAGGATC
TCAAGAAGATCCTTTGATCTTTTCTACGGGGTCTGACGCTCAGTGGAACGAAAACTCACGTTAAGGGATT
TTGGTCATGAGATTATCAAAAAGGATCTTCACCTAGATCCTTTTAAATTAAAAATGAAGTTTTAAATCAA
TCTAAAGTATATATGAGTAAACTTGGTCTGACAGTTACCAATGCTTAATCAGTGAGGCACCTATCTCAGC
GATCTGTCTATTTCGTTCATCCATAGTTGCCTGACTCCCCGTCGTGTAGATAACTACGATACGGGAGGGC
TTACCATCTGGCCCCAGTGCTGCAATGATACCGCGAGACCCACGCTCACCGGCTCCAGATTTATCAGCAA
TAAACCAGCCAGCCGGAAGGGCCGAGCGCAGAAGTGGTCCTGCAACTTTATCCGCCTCCATCCAGTCTAT
TAATTGTTGCCGGGAAGCTAGAGTAAGTAGTTCGCCAGTTAATAGTTTGCGCAACGTTGTTGCCATTGCT
ACAGGCATCGTGGTGTCACGCTCGTCGTTTGGTATGGCTTCATTCAGCTCCGGTTCCCAACGATCAAGGC
GAGTTACATGATCCCCCATGTTGTGCAAAAAAGCGGTTAGCTCCTTCGGTCCTCCGATCGTTGTCAGAAG
TAAGTTGGCCGCAGTGTTATCACTCATGGTTATGGCAGCACTGCATAATTCTCTTACTGTCATGCCATCC
GTAAGATGCTTTTCTGTGACTGGTGAGTACTCAACCAAGTCATTCTGAGAATAGTGTATGCGGCGACCGA
GTTGCTCTTGCCCGGCGTCAATACGGGATAATACCGCGCCACATAGCAGAACTTTAAAAGTGCTCATCAT
TGGAAAACGTTCTTCGGGGCGAAAACTCTCAAGGATCTTACCGCTGTTGAGATCCAGTTCGATGTAACCC
ACTCGTGCACCCAACTGATCTTCAGCATCTTTTACTTTCACCAGCGTTTCTGGGTGAGCAAAAACAGGAA
GGCAAAATGCCGCAAAAAAGGGAATAAGGGCGACACGGAAATGTTGAATACTCATACTCTTCCTTTTTCA
ATATTATTGAAGCATTTATCAGGGTTATTGTCTCATGAGCGGATACATATTTGAATGTATTTAGAAAAAT
AAACAAATAGGGGTTCCGCGCACATTTCCCCGAAAAGTGCCACCTGACGTCTAAGAAACCATTATTATCA
TGACATTAACCTATAAAAATAGGCGTATCACGAGGCCCTTTCGTCTCGCGCGTTTCGGTGATGACGGTGA
AAACCTCTGACACATGCAGCTCCCGGAGACGGTCACAGCTTGTCTGTAAGCGGATGCCGGGAGCAGACAA
GCCCGTCAGGGCGCGTCAGCGGGTGTTGGCGGGTGTCGGGGCTGGCTTAACTATGCGGCATCAGAGCAGA
TTGTACTGAGAGTGCACCATATGCGGTGTGAAATACCGCACAGATGCGTAAGGAGAAAATACCGCATCAG
GCGCCATTCGCCATTCAGGCTGCGCAACTGTTGGGAAGGGCGATCGGTGCGGGCCTCTTCGCTATTACGC
CAGCTGGCGAAAGGGGGATGTGCTGCAAGGCGATTAAGTTGGGTAACGCCAGGGTTTTCCCAGTCACG
Features (pLannotate 1.2.2; 11 found; start..end, strand, type, name):
     23..50      +  misc_feature   MCS (fragment): pUC18/19 multiple cloning site
   3168..3184    -  protein_bind   lac operator: The lac repressor binds to the lac operator to inhibit transcription in E. coli. This inhibition can be relieved by adding lactose or isopropyl-β-D-thiogalactopyranoside (IPTG). lac repressor encoded by lacI
   3192..3222    -  promoter       lac promoter: promoter for the E. coli lac operon
   3237..3258    -  protein_bind   CAP binding site: CAP binding activates transcription in the presence of cAMP. E. coli catabolite activator protein
   3271..3363    -  CDS            lacI (fragment): lac repressor; lacI; The lac repressor binds to the lac operator to inhibit transcription in E. coli. This inhibition can be relieved by adding lactose or isopropyl-β-D-thiogalactopyranoside (IPTG).
   3546..4134    -  rep_origin     ori: high-copy-number ColE1/pMB1/pBR322/pUC origin of replication
   4305..5165    -  CDS            AmpR: β-lactamase; bla; confers resistance to ampicillin, carbenicillin, and related antibiotics
   5166..5270    -  promoter       AmpR promoter: bla
   5365..5400    +  CDS            rop (fragment): Rop protein, which maintains plasmids at low copy number; rop
   5502..5601    +  misc_feature   bom (fragment): basis of mobility region from pBR322
   5607..26      -  CDS            lacZα (fragment) (across the origin): LacZα fragment of β-galactosidase; lacZ fragment
