[The description below was written by a language model from this plasmid's Addgene catalogue record and pLannotate feature annotations shown in this document.]
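Description:
Sticky-171a-16X is a pUC19-based bacterial plasmid intended purely as a source of DNA: it is amplified in E. coli so that a defined DNA fragment can be recovered in quantity for nucleosome preparation and chromatin assembly work. The catalogue lists it as an empty backbone and gives no formal insert description, stating only that the cloned material was placed between the BamHI and HindIII sites of the pUC19 polylinker. The sequenced plasmid is 5,738 nt against a stated backbone of 2,710 bp, so roughly 3 kb of cloned DNA is present. This corresponds to the large unannotated stretch between the remaining multiple cloning site fragment and the lac operator in the feature table. The name suggests sixteen tandem copies of a 171 bp unit with cohesive ("sticky") ends, which would be consistent with that size, but the record does not spell out the repeat structure, the sequence origin or the enzyme used to release the fragments.

The annotated features are all standard pUC elements. Propagation relies on the high-copy ColE1/pMB1-derived origin, and selection on the β-lactamase gene (AmpR) with its own promoter, conferring ampicillin resistance. The lac promoter, lac operator and CAP binding site flank the cloning region, and the lacZα coding sequence is detected only as a fragment, as expected when the polylinker is interrupted by an insert. Short lacI, rop and bom fragments are backbone remnants rather than functional genes. No expression of the insert is intended, and M13 forward and reverse primer sites allow the cloned region to be checked by sequencing from either side.
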