Addgene plasmid #165452: Sticky-171a-16X
Purpose: (Empty Backbone) DNA fragment production for nucleosome preparation
Depositing lab: Curt Davey. Depositing organization: Nanyang Technological University (NTU). Publication: Engineering nucleosomes for generating diverse chromatin assemblies. Adhireksan Z, Sharma D, Lee PL, Bao Q, Padavattan S, Shum WK, Davey GE, Davey CA. Nucleic Acids Res. 2021 Feb 15. pii: 6137298. doi: 10.1093/nar/gkab070. PubMed 33590100.
Backbone
  Vector backbone: pUC19
  Backbone manufacturer: Genscript
  Backbone size (bp): 2710
  Modifications to backbone: cloned into the BamHI and HindIII sites of the pUC19 vector
  Vector type: Bacterial vector for DNA production
Growth in bacteria
  Bacterial resistance: Ampicillin, 100 μg/mL
  Growth temperature: 37°C
  Growth strain: DH5alpha
  Copy number: High Copy
Gene/Insert
  Cloning method: Restriction Enzyme
  Sequencing primers: 5′ M13 fwd; 3′ M13 rev
Terms and licenses: Academic/Nonprofit Terms; Industry Terms: Not Available to Industry
Depositor comments: Please cite the following article in any publications where this construct is utilized: doi: 10.1093/nar/gkab070 Z. Adhireksan, D. Sharma, P.L. Lee, Q. Bao, S. Padavattan, W.K. Shum, G.E. Davey & C.A. Davey. (2021). Engineering Nucleosomes for Generating Diverse Chromatin Assemblies. Nucleic Acids Res.
How to cite: Sticky-171a-16X was a gift from Curt Davey (Addgene plasmid # 165452 ; http://n2t.net/addgene:165452 ; RRID:Addgene_165452)
