>Addgene plasmid #165452 | Sticky-171a-16X | depositor partial sequence | sequence record 321615 | 171a is cloned into BamHI and HindIII sites of pUC19 vector as 16 repeats (each repeat containg 2 half-sites)
GGATCCTGCAGCCTTTTTTTTTTCACAATCCCGGTGCCGAGGCCGCTCAATTGGTCGTAGACAGCTCTAG
CACCGCTTAAACGCACGTACGGAATCAGATCCTGCAGCCTTTTTTTTTTCACAATCCCGGTGCCGAGGCC
GCTCAATTGGTCGTAGACAGCTCTAGCACCGCTTAAACGCACGTACGGATTCAGATCCTGCAGCCTTTTT
TTTTTCACAATCCCGGTGCCGAGGCCGCTCAATTGGTCGTAGACAGCTCTAGCACCGCTTAAACGCACGT
ACGGAATCAGATCCTGCAGCCTTTTTTTTTTCACAATCCCGGTGCCGAGGCCGCTCAATTGGTCGTAGAC
AGCTCTAGCACCGCTTAAACGCACGTACGGATTCAGATCCTGCAGCCTTTTTTTTTTCACAATCCCGGTG
CCGAGGCCGCTCAATTGGTCGTAGACAGCTCTAGCACCGCTTAAACGCACGTACGGAATCAGATCCTGCA
GCCTTTTTTTTTTCACAATCCCGGTGCCGAGGCCGCTCAATTGGTCGTAGACAGCTCTAGCACCGCTTAA
ACGCACGTACGGATTCAGATCCTGCAGCCTTTTTTTTTTCACAATCCCGGTGCCGAGGCCGCTCAATTGG
TCGTAGACAGCTCTAGCACCGCTTAAACGCACGTACGGAATCAGATCCTGCAGCCTTTTTTTTTTCACAA
TCCCGGTGCCGAGGCCGCTCAATTGGTCGTAGACAGCTCTAGCACCGCTTAAACGCACGTACGGATTCAG
ATCCTGCAGCCTTTTTTTTTTCACAATCCCGGTGCCGAGGCCGCTCAATTGGTCGTAGACAGCTCTAGCA
CCGCTTAAACGCACGTACGGAATCAGATCCTGCAGCCTTTTTTTTTTCACAATCCCGGTGCCGAGGCCGC
TCAATTGGTCGTAGACAGCTCTAGCACCGCTTAAACGCACGTACGGATTCAGATCCTGCAGCCTTTTTTT
TTTCACAATCCCGGTGCCGAGGCCGCTCAATTGGTCGTAGACAGCTCTAGCACCGCTTAAACGCACGTAC
GGAATCAGATCCTGCAGCCTTTTTTTTTTCACAATCCCGGTGCCGAGGCCGCTCAATTGGTCGTAGACAG
CTCTAGCACCGCTTAAACGCACGTACGGATTCAGATCCTGCAGCCTTTTTTTTTTCACAATCCCGGTGCC
GAGGCCGCTCAATTGGTCGTAGACAGCTCTAGCACCGCTTAAACGCACGTACGGAATCAGATCCTGCAGC
CTTTTTTTTTTCACAATCCCGGTGCCGAGGCCGCTCAATTGGTCGTAGACAGCTCTAGCACCGCTTAAAC
GCACGTACGGATTCAGATCCTGCAGCCTTTTTTTTTTCACAATCCCGGTGCCGAGGCCGCTCAATTGGTC
GTAGACAGCTCTAGCACCGCTTAAACGCACGTACGGAATCAGATCCTGCAGCCTTTTTTTTTTCACAATC
CCGGTGCCGAGGCCGCTCAATTGGTCGTAGACAGCTCTAGCACCGCTTAAACGCACGTACGGATTCAGAT
CCTGCAGCCTTTTTTTTTTCACAATCCCGGTGCCGAGGCCGCTCAATTGGTCGTAGACAGCTCTAGCACC
GCTTAAACGCACGTACGGAATCAGATCCTGCAGCCTTTTTTTTTTCACAATCCCGGTGCCGAGGCCGCTC
AATTGGTCGTAGACAGCTCTAGCACCGCTTAAACGCACGTACGGATTCAGATCCTGCAGCCTTTTTTTTT
TCACAATCCCGGTGCCGAGGCCGCTCAATTGGTCGTAGACAGCTCTAGCACCGCTTAAACGCACGTACGG
AATCAGATCCTGCAGCCTTTTTTTTTTCACAATCCCGGTGCCGAGGCCGCTCAATTGGTCGTAGACAGCT
CTAGCACCGCTTAAACGCACGTACGGATTCAGATCCTGCAGCCTTTTTTTTTTCACAATCCCGGTGCCGA
GGCCGCTCAATTGGTCGTAGACAGCTCTAGCACCGCTTAAACGCACGTACGGAATCAGATCCTGCAGCCT
TTTTTTTTTCACAATCCCGGTGCCGAGGCCGCTCAATTGGTCGTAGACAGCTCTAGCACCGCTTAAACGC
ACGTACGGATTCAGATCCTGCAGCCTTTTTTTTTTCACAATCCCGGTGCCGAGGCCGCTCAATTGGTCGT
AGACAGCTCTAGCACCGCTTAAACGCACGTACGGAATCAGATCCTGCAGCCTTTTTTTTTTCACAATCCC
GGTGCCGAGGCCGCTCAATTGGTCGTAGACAGCTCTAGCACCGCTTAAACGCACGTACGGATTCAGATCC
TGCAGCCTTTTTTTTTTCACAATCCCGGTGCCGAGGCCGCTCAATTGGTCGTAGACAGCTCTAGCACCGC
TTAAACGCACGTACGGAATCAGATCCTGCAGCCTTTTTTTTTTCACAATCCCGGTGCCGAGGCCGCTCAA
TTGGTCGTAGACAGCTCTAGCACCGCTTAAACGCACGTACGGATTCAGATCCTGCAGCCTTTTTTTTTTC
ACAATCCCGGTGCCGAGGCCGCTCAATTGGTCGTAGACAGCTCTAGCACCGCTTAAACGCACGTACGGAA
TCAGATCCTGCAGCCTTTTTTTTTTCACAATCCCGGTGCCGAGGCCGCTCAATTGGTCGTAGACAGCTCT
AGCACCGCTTAAACGCACGTACGGATTCAGATCCTGCAGCCTTTTTTTTTTCACAATCCCGGTGCCGAGG
CCGCTCAATTGGTCGTAGACAGCTCTAGCACCGCTTAAACGCACGTACGGAATCAGATCCTGCAGCCTTT
TTTTTTTCACAATCCCGGTGCCGAGGCCGCTCAATTGGTCGTAGACAGCTCTAGCACCGCTTAAACGCAC
GTACGGATTCAGATCCTGCAGCCTTTTTTTTTTCACAATCCCGGTGCCGAGGCCGCTCAATTGGTCGTAG
ACAGCTCTAGCACCGCTTAAACGCACGTACGGAATCAGATCCTGCAGCCTTTTTTTTTTCACAATCCCGG
TGCCGAGGCCGCTCAATTGGTCGTAGACAGCTCTAGCACCGCTTAAACGCACGTACGGATTCAGATCTGC
AGAAGCTT
